>Addgene plasmid #144593 | TFORF3117 | addgene full sequence | sequence record 404292 | Addgene NGS Result
TTAATGTAGTCTTATGCAATACTCTTGTAGTCTTGCAACATGGTAACGATGAGTTAGCAACATGCCTTAC
AAGGAGAGAAAAAGCACCGTGCATGCCGATTGGTGGAAGTAAGGTGGTACGATCGTGCCTTATTAGGAAG
GCAACAGACGGGTCTGACATGGATTGGACGAACCACTGAATTGCCGCATTGCAGAGATATTGTATTTAAG
TGCCTAGCTCGATACATAAACGGGTCTCTCTGGTTAGACCAGATCTGAGCCTGGGAGCTCTCTGGCTAAC
TAGGGAACCCACTGCTTAAGCCTCAATAAAGCTTGCCTTGAGTGCTTCAAGTAGTGTGTGCCCGTCTGTT
GTGTGACTCTGGTAACTAGAGATCCCTCAGACCCTTTTAGTCAGTGTGGAAAATCTCTAGCAGTGGCGCC
CGAACAGGGACTTGAAAGCGAAAGGGAAACCAGAGGAGCTCTCTCGACGCAGGACTCGGCTTGCTGAAGC
GCGCACGGCAAGAGGCGAGGGGCGGCGACTGGTGAGTACGCCAAAAATTTTGACTAGCGGAGGCTAGAAG
GAGAGAGATGGGTGCGAGAGCGTCAGTATTAAGCGGGGGAGAATTAGATCGCGATGGGAAAAAATTCGGT
TAAGGCCAGGGGGAAAGAAAAAATATAAATTAAAACATATAGTATGGGCAAGCAGGGAGCTAGAACGATT
CGCAGTTAATCCTGGCCTGTTAGAAACATCAGAAGGCTGTAGACAAATACTGGGACAGCTACAACCATCC
CTTCAGACAGGATCAGAAGAACTTAGATCATTATATAATACAGTAGCAACCCTCTATTGTGTGCATCAAA
GGATAGAGATAAAAGACACCAAGGAAGCTTTAGACAAGATAGAGGAAGAGCAAAACAAAAGTAAGACCAC
CGCACAGCAAGCGGCCGCTGATCTTCAGACCTGGAGGAGGAGATATGAGGGACAATTGGAGAAGTGAATT
ATATAAATATAAAGTAGTAAAAATTGAACCATTAGGAGTAGCACCCACCAAGGCAAAGAGAAGAGTGGTG
CAGAGAGAAAAAAGAGCAGTGGGAATAGGAGCTTTGTTCCTTGGGTTCTTGGGAGCAGCAGGAAGCACTA
TGGGCGCAGCGTCAATGACGCTGACGGTACAGGCCAGACAATTATTGTCTGGTATAGTGCAGCAGCAGAA
CAATTTGCTGAGGGCTATTGAGGCGCAACAGCATCTGTTGCAACTCACAGTCTGGGGCATCAAGCAGCTC
CAGGCAAGAATCCTGGCTGTGGAAAGATACCTAAAGGATCAACAGCTCCTGGGGATTTGGGGTTGCTCTG
GAAAACTCATTTGCACCACTGCTGTGCCTTGGAATGCTAGTTGGAGTAATAAATCTCTGGAACAGATTTG
GAATCACACGACCTGGATGGAGTGGGACAGAGAAATTAACAATTACACAAGCTTAATACACTCCTTAATT
GAAGAATCGCAAAACCAGCAAGAAAAGAATGAACAAGAATTATTGGAATTAGATAAATGGGCAAGTTTGT
GGAATTGGTTTAACATAACAAATTGGCTGTGGTATATAAAATTATTCATAATGATAGTAGGAGGCTTGGT
AGGTTTAAGAATAGTTTTTGCTGTACTTTCTATAGTGAATAGAGTTAGGCAGGGATATTCACCATTATCG
TTTCAGACCCACCTCCCAACCCCGAGGGGACCCATGCATTGCATCTCAATTAGTCAGCAACCAGGTGTGG
AAAGTCCCCAGGCTCCCCAGCAGGCAGAAGTATGCAAAGCATGCGTCTCAATTAGTCAGCAACCATAGTC
CCGCCCCTAACTCCGCCCATCCCGCCCCTAACTCCGCCCAGTTCCGCCCATTCTCCGCCCCATGGCTGAC
TAATTTTTTTTATTTATGCAGAGGCCGAGGCCGCCTCGGCCTCTGAGCTATTCCAGAAGTAGTGAGGAGG
CTTTTTTGGAGGCCTAGGCTTTTGCAAAAAGCTTTCTAGAGGTACCACCGGAGCTTACCATGACCGAGTA
CAAGCCCACGGTGCGCCTCGCCACCCGCGACGACGTCCCCAGGGCCGTACGCACCCTCGCCGCCGCGTTC
GCCGACTACCCCGCCACGCGCCACACCGTCGATCCGGACCGCCACATCGAGCGGGTCACCGAGCTGCAAG
AACTCTTCCTCACGCGCGTCGGGCTCGACATCGGCAAGGTGTGGGTCGCGGACGACGGCGCCGCCGTGGC
GGTCTGGACCACGCCGGAGAGCGTCGAAGCGGGGGCGGTGTTCGCCGAGATCGGCCCGCGCATGGCCGAG
TTGAGCGGTTCCCGGCTGGCCGCGCAGCAACAGATGGAAGGCCTCCTGGCGCCGCACCGGCCCAAGGAGC
CCGCGTGGTTCCTGGCCACCGTCGGCGTCTCGCCCGACCACCAGGGCAAGGGTCTGGGCAGCGCCGTCGT
GCTCCCCGGAGTGGAGGCGGCCGAGCGCGCCGGGGTGCCCGCCTTCCTGGAGACCTCCGCGCCCCGCAAC
CTCCCCTTCTACGAGCGGCTCGGCTTCACCGTCACCGCCGACGTCGAGGTGCCCGAAGGACCGCGCACCT
GGTGCATGACCCGCAAGCCCGGTGCCAGTTAACGAATTCTAGATCTTGAGACAAATGGCAGTATTCATCC
ACAATTTTAAAAGAAAAGGGGGGATTGGGGGGTACAGTGCAGGGGAAAGAATAGTAGACATAATAGCAAC
AGACATACAAACTAAAGAATTACAAAAACAAATTACAAAAATTCAAAATTTTCGGGTTTATTACAGGGAC
AGCAGAGATCCACTTTGGCGCCGGCTCGAGGCCTGCAGGTGCAAAGATGGATAAAGTTTTAAACAGAGAG
GAATCTTTGCAGCTAATGGACCTTCTAGGTCTTGAAAGGAGTGGGAATTGGCTCCGGTGCCCGTCAGTGG
GCAGAGCGCACATCGCCCACAGTCCCCGAGAAGTTGGGGGGAGGGGTCGGCAATTGAACCGGTGCCTAGA
GAAGGTGGCGCGGGGTAAACTGGGAAAGTGATGTCGTGTACTGGCTCCGCCTTTTTCCCGAGGGTGGGGG
AGAACCGTATATAAGTGCAGTAGTCGCCGTGAACGTTCTTTTTCGCAACGGGTTTGCCGCCAGAACACAG
GTAAGTGCCGTGTGTGGTTCCCGCGGGCCTGGCCTCTTTACGGGTTATGGCCCTTGCGTGCCTTGAATTA
CTTCCACCTGGCTGCAGTACGTGATTCTTGATCCCGAGCTTCGGGTTGGAAGTGGGTGGGAGAGTTCGAG
GCCTTGCGCTTAAGGAGCCCCTTCGCCTCGTGCTTGAGTTGAGGCCTGGCCTGGGCGCTGGGGCCGCCGC
GTGCGAATCTGGTGGCACCTTCGCGCCTGTCTCGCTGCTTTCGATAAGTCTCTAGCCATTTAAAATTTTT
GATGACCTGCTGCGACGCTTTTTTTCTGGCAAGATAGTCTTGTAAATGCGGGCCAAGATCTGCACACTGG
TATTTCGGTTTTTGGGGCCGCGGGCGGCGACGGGGCCCGTGCGTCCCAGCGCACATGTTCGGCGAGGCGG
GGCCTGCGAGCGCGGCCACCGAGAATCGGACGGGGGTAGTCTCAAGCTGGCCGGCCTGCTCTGGTGCCTG
GCCTCGCGCCGCCGTGTATCGCCCCGCCCTGGGCGGCAAGGCTGGCCCGGTCGGCACCAGTTGCGTGAGC
GGAAAGATGGCCGCTTCCCGGCCCTGCTGCAGGGAGCTCAAAATGGAGGACGCGGCGCTCGGGAGAGCGG
GCGGGTGAGTCACCCACACAAAGGAAAAGGGCCTTTCCGTCCTCAGCCGTCGCTTCATGTGACTCCACGG
AGTACCGGGCGCCGTCCAGGCACCTCGATTAGTTCTCGAGCTTTTGGAGTACGTCGTCTTTAGGTTGGGG
GGAGGGGTTTTATGCGATGGAGTTTCCCCACACTGAGTGGGTGGAGACTGAAGTTAGGCCAGCTTGGCAC
TTGATGTAATTCTCCTTGGAATTTGCCCTTTTTGAGTTTGGATCTTGGTTCATTCTCAAGCCTCAGACAG
TGGTTCAAAGTTTTTTTCTTCCATTTCAGGTGTCGTGAGGCTAGCATCGATTGATCAACAAGTTTGTACA
AAAAAGTTGGCATGAGGCCTGCGGTGCTGGGCTCCCCAGACCGAGCACCCCCAGAAGATGAGGGGCCTGT
CATGGTGAAGCTAGAGGACTCTGAGGAGGAGGGTGAGGCTGCCTTATGGGACCCAGGCCCTGAAGCTGCA
CGCCTGCGTTTCCGGTGCTTCCGCTATGAGGAGGCCACAGGGCCCCAAGAGGCCCTGGCCCAGCTCCGAG
AGCTGTGTCGCCAGTGGCTGCGTCCAGAGGTACGCTCCAAGGAGCAGATGCTGGAGCTGTTGGTGCTGGA
GCAGTTCCTGGGCGCACTGCCCCCTGAGATCCAGGCCCGTGTGCAGGGGCAGCGGCCAGGCAGCCCCGAG
GAGGCTGCTGCCCTAGTAGATGGGCTGCGCCGGGAGCCGGGCGGACCCCGGAGATGGGTCACAGTCCAGG
TGCAGGGCCAGGAGGTCCTATCAGAGAAGATGGAGCCCTCCAGTTTCCAGCCCCTACCTGAAACTGAGCC
TCCAACTCCAGAGCCTGGGCCCAAGACACCTCCTAGGACTATGCAGGAATCACCACTGGGCCTGCAGGTG
AAAGAGGAGTCAGAGGTTACAGAGGACTCAGATTTCCTGGAGTCTGGGCCTCTAGCTGCCACCCAGGAGT
CTGTACCCACCCTCCTGCCTGAGGAGGCCCAGAGATGTGGGACCGTGCTGGACCAGATCTTTCCCCACAG
CAAGACTGGGCCTGAGGGTCCCTCATGGAGGGAGCACCCCAGGGCCCTGTGGCATGAGGAAGCTGGGGGC
ATCTTCTCCCCAGGGTTCGCGCTGCAGCTAGGCAGCATCTCCGCAGGTCCAGGTAGTGTAAGCCCTCACC
TCCACGTCCCCTGGGACCTCGGCATGGCTGGCCTTTCTGGCCAGATCCAATCACCCTCCCGCGAAGGTGG
CTTTGCGCATGCGCTTCTGCTCCCCAGCGATCTGAGGAGTGAACAGGACCCCACGGACGAGGATCCCTGC
CGGGGTGTGGGCCCTGCTCTGATCACCACCCGCTGGCGCTCCCCCAGGGGCCGGAGCCGGGGCCGCCCCA
GCACTGGGGGCGGGGTGGTTAGGGGCGGCCGTTGCGATGTATGTGGCAAGGTGTTCAGCCAACGCAGCAA
CCTGCTGAGGCACCAGAAGATCCACACGGGTGAGCGACCATTCGTGTGCAGCGAGTGCGGCCGCAGCTTC
AGCCGCAGCTCGCACCTGCTGCGCCACCAGCTTACGCACACCGAGGAGCGGCCGTTCGTGTGCGGCGACT
GTGGCCAGGGCTTCGTGCGCAGCGCGCGCCTGGAAGAGCATCGGAGAGTGCACACGGGCGAACAGCCTTT
CCGTTGCGCTGAGTGCGGCCAGAGCTTCCGGCAGCGCTCCAATCTGCTGCAGCACCAGCGCATCCACGGC
GATCCCCCGGGCCCTGGCGCTAAGCCCCCGGCCCCTCCTGGTGCGCCCGAGCCTCCCGGCCCCTTTCCGT
GCAGCGAGTGCCGCGAGAGCTTCGCGCGGCGCGCCGTGCTGCTGGAGCACCAGGCGGTACACACGGGCGA
CAAGTCCTTTGGCTGCGTCGAGTGCGGCGAGCGCTTCGGCCGCCGCTCAGTGCTGCTGCAGCACCGGCGC
GTGCACAGTGGCGAGCGGCCCTTCGCCTGTGCCGAGTGCGGCCAGAGCTTCCGGCAGCGCTCCAACCTGA
CGCAGCACCGGCGCATCCACACCGGGGAGCGGCCCTTCGCCTGCGCCGAGTGTGGCAAGGCCTTCCGCCA
GCGGCCTACGCTCACGCAGCATCTCCGCGTACACACGGGCGAGAAACCCTTTGCCTGCCCCGAGTGTGGC
CAGCGCTTCAGCCAGCGCCTCAAGCTCACGCGTCATCAGAGGACACACACCGGCGAAAAGCCCTACCACT
GCGGTGAGTGCGGCCTGGGCTTCACGCAGGTCTCGCGGCTCACCGAGCACCAGCGCATCCACACGGGCGA
ACGGCCCTTCGCCTGCCCCGAGTGCGGCCAGAGCTTTCGGCAGCACGCCAACCTCACCCAGCACCGGCGC
ATCCACACGGGTGAACGGCCCTACGCATGCCCTGAGTGTGGCAAGGCCTTCCGCCAGCGGCCCACGCTCA
CGCAGCATCTGCGCACCCACCGACGAGAGAAGCCCTTCGCCTGCCAGGACTGTGGCCGCCGCTTCCACCA
GAGCACCAAGCTCATTCAGCACCAGCGCGTCCACAGCGCCGAGTACCCAACTTTCTTGTACAAAGTGGTT
GATATCGGTAAGCCTATCCCTAACCCTCTCCTCGGTCTCGATTCTACGTAGTAATGAACTAGTCCGTAAC
TTGAAAGTATTTCGATTTCTTGGCTTTATATATCTTGTGGAAAGGACGAGTTCGAAACTAATAGTCGCCC
TTTACGCGTTAAGTCGACAATCAACCTCTGGATTACAAAATTTGTGAAAGATTGACTGGTATTCTTAACT
ATGTTGCTCCTTTTACGCTATGTGGATACGCTGCTTTAATGCCTTTGTATCATGCTATTGCTTCCCGTAT
GGCTTTCATTTTCTCCTCCTTGTATAAATCCTGGTTGCTGTCTCTTTATGAGGAGTTGTGGCCCGTTGTC
AGGCAACGTGGCGTGGTGTGCACTGTGTTTGCTGACGCAACCCCCACTGGTTGGGGCATTGCCACCACCT
GTCAGCTCCTTTCCGGGACTTTCGCTTTCCCCCTCCCTATTGCCACGGCGGAACTCATCGCCGCCTGCCT
TGCCCGCTGCTGGACAGGGGCTCGGCTGTTGGGCACTGACAATTCCGTGGTGTTGTCGGGGAAATCATCG
TCCTTTCCTTGGCTGCTCGCCTGTGTTGCCACCTGGATTCTGCGCGGGACGTCCTTCTGCTACGTCCCTT
CGGCCCTCAATCCAGCGGACCTTCCTTCCCGCGGCCTGCTGCCGGCTCTGCGGCCTCTTCCGCGTCTTCG
CCTTCGCCCTCAGACGAGTCGGATCTCCCTTTGGGCCGCCTCCCCGCGTCGACTTTAAGACCAATGACTT
ACAAGGCAGCTGTAGATCTTAGCCACTTTTTAAAAGAAAAGGGGGGACTGGAAGGGCTAATTCACTCCCA
ACGAAGACAAGATCTGCTTTTTGCTTGTACTGGGTCTCTCTGGTTAGACCAGATCTGAGCCTGGGAGCTC
TCTGGCTAACTAGGGAACCCACTGCTTAAGCCTCAATAAAGCTTGCCTTGAGTGCTTCAAGTAGTGTGTG
CCCGTCTGTTGTGTGACTCTGGTAACTAGAGATCCCTCAGACCCTTTTAGTCAGTGTGGAAAATCTCTAG
CAGTACGTATAGTAGTTCATGTCATCTTATTATTCAGTATTTATAACTTGCAAAGAAATGAATATCAGAG
AGTGAGAGGAACTTGTTTATTGCAGCTTATAATGGTTACAAATAAAGCAATAGCATCACAAATTTCACAA
ATAAAGCATTTTTTTCACTGCATTCTAGTTGTGGTTTGTCCAAACTCATCAATGTATCTTATCATGTCTG
GCTCTAGCTATCCCGCCCCTAACTCCGCCCATCCCGCCCCTAACTCCGCCCAGTTCCGCCCATTCTCCGC
CCCATGGCTGACTAATTTTTTTTATTTATGCAGAGGCCGAGGCCGCCTCGGCCTCTGAGCTATTCCAGAA
GTAGTGAGGAGGCTTTTTTGGAGGCCTAGGGACGTACCCAATTCGCCCTATAGTGAGTCGTATTACGCGC
GCTCACTGGCCGTCGTTTTACAACGTCGTGACTGGGAAAACCCTGGCGTTACCCAACTTAATCGCCTTGC
AGCACATCCCCCTTTCGCCAGCTGGCGTAATAGCGAAGAGGCCCGCACCGATCGCCCTTCCCAACAGTTG
CGCAGCCTGAATGGCGAATGGG
[124 nt withheld, positions 8003-8126]
C
[91 nt withheld, positions 8128-8218]
A
[49 nt withheld, positions 8220-8268]
CCTTTGACGTTGGAGTCCACGTTCTTT
[37 nt withheld, positions 8296-8332]
ACCCTATCTCGGTCTATTCTTTTGATTTATAAGGGATTTTGCCGATTTCGGCCTATTGGTTAAAAAATGA
GCTGATTTAACAAAAATTTAACGCGAATTTTAACAAAATATTAACGCTTACAATTTAGGTGGCACTTTTC
GGGGAAATGTGCGCGGAACCCCTATTTGTTTATTTTTCTAAATACATTCAAATATGTATCCGCTCATGAG
ACAATAACCCTGATAAATGCTTCAATAATATTGAAAAAGGAAGAGTATGAGTATTCAACATTTCCGTGTC
GCCCTTATTCCCTTTTTTGCGGCATTTTGCCTTCCTGTTTTTGCTCACCCAGAAACGCTGGTGAAAGTAA
AAGATGCTGAAGATCAGTTGGGTGCACGAGTGGGTTACATCGAACTGGATCTCAACAGCGGTAAGATCCT
TGAGAGTTTTCGCCCCGAAGAACGTTTTCCAATGATGAGCACTTTTAAAGTTCTGCTATGTGGCGCGGTA
TTATCCCGTATTGACGCCGGGCAAGAGCAACTCGGTCGCCGCATACACTATTCTCAGAATGACTTGGTTG
AGTACTCACCAGTCACAGAAAAGCATCTTACGGATGGCATGACAGTAAGAGAATTATGCAGTGCTGCCAT
AACCATGAGTGATAACACTGCGGCCAACTTACTTCTGACAACGATCGGAGGACCGAAGGAGCTAACCGCT
TTTTTGCACAACATGGGGGATCATGTAACTCGCCTTGATCGTTGGGAACCGGAGCTGAATGAAGCCATAC
CAAACGACGAGCGTGACACCACGATGCCTGTAGCAATGGCAACAACGTTGCGCAAACTATTAACTGGCGA
ACTACTTACTCTAGCTTCCCGGCAACAATTAATAGACTGGATGGAGGCGGATAAAGTTGCAGGACCACTT
CTGCGCTCGGCCCTTCCGGCTGGCTGGTTTATTGCTGATAAATCTGGAGCCGGTGAGCGTGGGTCTCGCG
GTATCATTGCAGCACTGGGGCCAGATGGTAAGCCCTCCCGTATCGTAGTTATCTACACGACGGGGAGTCA
GGCAACTATGGATGAACGAAATAGACAGATCGCTGAGATAGGTGCCTCACTGATTAAGCATTGGTAACTG
TCAGACCAAGTTTACTCATATATACTTTAGATTGATTTAAAACTTCATTTTTAATTTAAAAGGATCTAGG
TGAAGATCCTTTTTGATAATCTCATGACCAAAATCCCTTAACGTGAGTTTTCGTTCCACTGAGCGTCAGA
CCCCGTAGAAAAGATCAAAGGATCTTCTTGAGATCCTTTTTTTCTGCGCGTAATCTGCTGCTTGCAAACA
AAAAAACCACCGCTACCAGCGGTGGTTTGTTTGCCGGATCAAGAGCTACCAACTCTTTTTCCGAAGGTAA
CTGGCTTCAGCAGAGCGCAGATACCAAATACTGTTCTTCTAGTGTAGCCGTAGTTAGGCCACCACTTCAA
GAACTCTGTAGCACCGCCTACATACCTCGCTCTGCTAATCCTGTTACCAGTGGCTGCTGCCAGTGGCGAT
AAGTCGTGTCTTACCGGGTTGGACTCAAGACGATAGTTACCGGATAAGGCGCAGCGGTCGGGCTGAACGG
GGGGTTCGTGCACACAGCCCAGCTTGGAGCGAACGACCTACACCGAACTGAGATACCTACAGCGTGAGCT
ATGAGAAAGCGCCACGCTTCCCGAAGGGAGAAAGGCGGACAGGTATCCGGTAAGCGGCAGGGTCGGAACA
GGAGAGCGCACGAGGGAGCTTCCAGGGGGAAACGCCTGGTATCTTTATAGTCCTGTCGGGTTTCGCCACC
TCTGACTTGAGCGTCGATTTTTGTGATGCTCGTCAGGGGGGCGGAGCCTATGGAAAAACGCCAGCAACGC
GGCCTTTTTACGGTTCCTGGCCTTTTGCTGGCCTTTTGCTCACATGTTCTTTCCTGCGTTATCCCCTGAT
TCTGTGGATAACCGTATTACCGCCTTTGAGTGAGCTGATACCGCTCGCCGCAGCCGAACGACCGAGCGCA
GCGAGTCAGTGAGCGAGGAAGCGGAAGAGCGCCCAATACGCAAACCGCCTCTCCCCGCGCGTTGGCCGAT
TCATTAATGCAGCTGGCACGACAGGTTTCCCGACTGGAAAGCGGGCAGTGAGCGCAACGCAATTAATGTG
AGTTAGCTCACTCATTAGGCACCCCAGGCTTTACACTTTATGCTTCCGGCTCGTATGTTGTGTGGAATTG
TGAGCGGATAACAATTTCACACAGGAAACAGCTATGACCATGATTACGCCAAGCGCGCAATTAACCCTCA
CTAAAGGGAACAAAAGCTGGAGCTGCAAGC
Features (pLannotate 1.2.2; 34 found; start..end, strand, type, name):
      5..231     +  promoter       RSV promoter: Rous sarcoma virus enhancer/promoter
    232..412     +  LTR            5' LTR (truncated): truncated 5' long terminal repeat (LTR) from HIV-1
    459..584     +  misc_feature   HIV-1 Ψ: packaging signal of human immunodeficiency virus type 1
    568..931     +  CDS            HIV-1 gag (fragment): gag protein from human immunodeficiency virus 1; gag
   1077..1310    +  misc_feature   RRE: The Rev response element (RRE) of HIV-1 allows for Rev-dependent mRNA export from the nucleus to the cytoplasm.
   1687..1713    +  CDS            Rev (fragment): human immunodeficiency virus 1 (HIV-1) Rev protein; rev; enhances nuclear export of unspliced and incompletely spliced viral mRNAs
   1720..1743    +  promoter       SV40 promoter (fragment): SV40 early promoter
   1744..1815    +  promoter       SV40 promoter (fragment): SV40 enhancer and early promoter
   1839..1974    +  rep_origin     SV40 ori: SV40 origin of replication
   2020..2616    +  CDS            PuroR (fragment): puromycin N-acetyltransferase; pac from Streptomyces; confers resistance to puromycin
   2665..2782    +  misc_feature   cPPT/CTS: central polypurine tract and central termination sequence of HIV-1
   2847..2913    +  CDS            small t antigen (fragment): SV40 (simian virus 40) small t antigen
   2920..4098    +  promoter       EF-1α promoter: strong constitutive promoter for human elongation factor EF-1α
   4119..4136    +  protein_bind   attB1 (fragment): mutant version of attB; core recombination site for the Gateway® BP reaction BP Clonase™
   4142..5683    +  CDS            MZF1 (fragment): MZF1_HUMAN - Also known as MZF, ZNF42, ZSCAN6. Experimental evidence at protein level: Swiss-Prot protein existence level 1. Binds to target promoter DNA and functions as transcription regulator. Regulates transcription from the PADI1 and CDH2 promoter. May be one regulator of transcriptional events during hemopoietic development. From Homo sapiens (Human).
   6345..6369    -  protein_bind   attB2: mutant version of attB; recombination site for the Gateway® BP reaction BP Clonase™
   6377..6418    +  CDS            V5 tag: epitope tag from simian virus 5
   6434..6487    +  promoter       U6 promoter (fragment): RNA polymerase III promoter for human U6 snRNA
   6529..7117    +  misc_feature   WPRE: woodchuck hepatitis virus posttranscriptional regulatory element
   7168..7187    +  misc_feature   cPPT/CTS (fragment): central polypurine tract and central termination sequence of HIV-1
   7189..7422    +  LTR            3' LTR (ΔU3): self-inactivating 3' long terminal repeat (LTR) from HIV-1
   7500..7621    +  polyA_signal   SV40 poly(A) signal: SV40 polyadenylation signal
   7661..7796    +  rep_origin     SV40 ori: SV40 origin of replication
   7817..7835    -  promoter       T7 promoter: promoter for bacteriophage T7 RNA polymerase
   7843..7998    +  CDS            lacZα (fragment): LacZα fragment of β-galactosidase; lacZ fragment
   8003..8431    +  rep_origin     f1 ori (sequence partly withheld): f1 bacteriophage origin of replication; arrow indicates direction of (+) strand synthesis
   8484..8588    +  promoter       AmpR promoter: bla
   8589..9449    +  CDS            AmpR: β-lactamase; bla; confers resistance to ampicillin, carbenicillin, and related antibiotics
   9620..10208   +  rep_origin     ori: high-copy-number ColE1/pMB1/pBR322/pUC origin of replication
  10391..10483   +  CDS            lacI (fragment): lac repressor; lacI; The lac repressor binds to the lac operator to inhibit transcription in E. coli. This inhibition can be relieved by adding lactose or isopropyl-β-D-thiogalactopyranoside (IPTG).
  10496..10517   +  protein_bind   CAP binding site: CAP binding activates transcription in the presence of cAMP. E. coli catabolite activator protein
  10532..10562   +  promoter       lac promoter: promoter for the E. coli lac operon
  10566..10588   +  protein_bind   lac operator (fragment): The lac repressor binds to the lac operator to inhibit transcription in E. coli. This inhibition can be relieved by adding lactose or isopropyl-β-D-thiogalactopyranoside (IPTG). lac repressor encoded by lacI
  10631..10649   +  promoter       T3 promoter: promoter for bacteriophage T3 RNA polymerase
