[The description below was written by a language model from this plasmid's Addgene catalogue record and pLannotate feature annotations shown in this document.]
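Description:
TFORF3117 is a lentiviral mammalian expression plasmid built on the pLX_TRC317 backbone and carrying the human transcription factor MZF1 (myeloid zinc finger 1, also known as ZNF42 or ZSCAN6). It belongs to a barcoded transcription factor ORF collection. In bacteria it is maintained through a high-copy ColE1/pUC-type origin with ampicillin resistance (AmpR), and an f1 origin is also present. The depositor notes that the plasmid can recombine, as is common with LTR-containing vectors.

The viral portion has a third-generation, self-inactivating layout. An RSV promoter drives a truncated HIV-1 5' LTR, followed by the Ψ packaging signal with a gag fragment, the Rev response element, a cPPT/CTS, a WPRE and a ΔU3 3' LTR with a downstream SV40 polyadenylation signal. Within the transfer cassette, an SV40 early promoter/origin drives puromycin N-acetyltransferase for selection of transduced cells. Downstream, the constitutive EF-1α promoter drives the MZF1 ORF. The ORF was introduced by Gateway cloning and sits between attB1 and attB2 sites, with a V5 epitope tag just after attB2 for a C-terminal fusion. The automated annotation matches MZF1 over only part of the interval between the att sites, whereas the catalogue gives an insert of about 2.4 kb. The unique 24-bp barcode described in the catalogue is not annotated in the feature table, so its position is not stated. The short U6 promoter fragment between the V5 tag and the WPRE appears to be only a partial annotation.

The construct is intended for lentiviral overexpression of MZF1, individually or in pooled screens. In pooled use, the barcode identifies which transcription factor each cell received, as in directed-differentiation studies.
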