Addgene plasmid #144593: TFORF3117
Purpose: Lentiviral vector for overexpressing transcription factor ORFs with unique 24-bp barcodes. Barcodes facilitate identification of transcription factors in pooled screens.
Depositing lab: Feng Zhang. Depositing organization: Broad Institute. Publication: A transcription factor atlas of directed differentiation. Joung J, Ma S, Tay T, Geiger-Schuller KR, Kirchgatterer PC, Verdine VK, Guo B, Arias-Garcia MA, Allen WE, Singh A, Kuksenko O, Abudayyeh OO, Gootenberg JS, Fu Z, Macrae RK, Buenrostro JD, Regev A, Zhang F. Cell. 2023 Jan 5;186(1):209-229.e26. doi: 10.1016/j.cell.2022.11.026. PubMed 36608654.
Backbone
  Vector backbone: pLX_TRC317
  Backbone manufacturer: Broad Institute Genetic Perturbation Platform
  Backbone size w/o insert (bp): 8264
  Vector type: Mammalian Expression, Lentiviral
  Selectable markers: Puromycin
Growth in bacteria
  Bacterial resistance: Ampicillin, 100 μg/mL
  Growth temperature: 37°C
  Growth strain: NEB Stable
  Copy number: High Copy
Gene/Insert
  Gene/Insert name: MZF1
  Species: H. sapiens (human)
  Insert size (bp): 2408
  Entrez Gene: MZF1 (a.k.a. MZF-1, MZF1B, ZFP98, ZNF42, ZSCAN6)
  Promoter: EF1a
  Tag / fusion protein: V5 (C terminal on insert)
  Cloning method: Gateway Cloning
  Sequencing primers: 5′ GGGTGGAGACTGAAGTTAGGCCAG; 3′ CACATAGCGTAAAAGGAGCAACATAG
Resource information
  A portion of this plasmid was derived from a plasmid made by: Broad Institute Genetic Perturbation Platform
Terms and licenses: Academic/Nonprofit Terms; Industry Terms: Not Available to Industry
Depositor comments: NM_003422.2 Please test multiple small colonies in case of plasmid recombination. To make this collection available in a timely manner, a portion of this collection was not fully sequenced by Addgene. If an Addgene verified full plasmid sequence is not available, please contact us prior to placing an order to request the full sequence.
How to cite: TFORF3117 was a gift from Feng Zhang (Addgene plasmid # 144593 ; http://n2t.net/addgene:144593 ; RRID:Addgene_144593)
