>Addgene plasmid #144593 | TFORF3117 | depositor partial sequence | sequence record 285894 | Insert
ATCGATTGATCAACAAGTTTGTACAAAAAAGTTGGCATGAGGCCTGCGGTGCTGGGCTCCCCAGACCGAG
CACCCCCAGAAGATGAGGGGCCTGTCATGGTGAAGCTAGAGGACTCTGAGGAGGAGGGTGAGGCTGCCTT
ATGGGACCCAGGCCCTGAAGCTGCACGCCTGCGTTTCCGGTGCTTCCGCTATGAGGAGGCCACAGGGCCC
CAAGAGGCCCTGGCCCAGCTCCGAGAGCTGTGTCGCCAGTGGCTGCGTCCAGAGGTACGCTCCAAGGAGC
AGATGCTGGAGCTGTTGGTGCTGGAGCAGTTCCTGGGCGCACTGCCCCCTGAGATCCAGGCCCGTGTGCA
GGGGCAGCGGCCAGGCAGCCCCGAGGAGGCTGCTGCCCTAGTAGATGGGCTGCGCCGGGAGCCGGGCGGA
CCCCGGAGATGGGTCACAGTCCAGGTGCAGGGCCAGGAGGTCCTATCAGAGAAGATGGAGCCCTCCAGTT
TCCAGCCCCTACCTGAAACTGAGCCTCCAACTCCAGAGCCTGGGCCCAAGACACCTCCTAGGACTATGCA
GGAATCACCACTGGGCCTGCAGGTGAAAGAGGAGTCAGAGGTTACAGAGGACTCAGATTTCCTGGAGTCT
GGGCCTCTAGCTGCCACCCAGGAGTCTGTACCCACCCTCCTGCCTGAGGAGGCCCAGAGATGTGGGACCG
TGCTGGACCAGATCTTTCCCCACAGCAAGACTGGGCCTGAGGGTCCCTCATGGAGGGAGCACCCCAGGGC
CCTGTGGCATGAGGAAGCTGGGGGCATCTTCTCCCCAGGGTTCGCGCTGCAGCTAGGCAGCATCTCCGCA
GGTCCAGGTAGTGTAAGCCCTCACCTCCACGTCCCCTGGGACCTCGGCATGGCTGGCCTTTCTGGCCAGA
TCCAATCACCCTCCCGCGAAGGTGGCTTTGCGCATGCGCTTCTGCTCCCCAGCGATCTGAGGAGTGAACA
GGACCCCACGGACGAGGATCCCTGCCGGGGTGTGGGCCCTGCTCTGATCACCACCCGCTGGCGCTCCCCC
AGGGGCCGGAGCCGGGGCCGCCCCAGCACTGGGGGCGGGGTGGTTAGGGGCGGCCGTTGCGATGTATGTG
GCAAGGTGTTCAGCCAACGCAGCAACCTGCTGAGGCACCAGAAGATCCACACGGGTGAGCGACCATTCGT
GTGCAGCGAGTGCGGCCGCAGCTTCAGCCGCAGCTCGCACCTGCTGCGCCACCAGCTTACGCACACCGAG
GAGCGGCCGTTCGTGTGCGGCGACTGTGGCCAGGGCTTCGTGCGCAGCGCGCGCCTGGAAGAGCATCGGA
GAGTGCACACGGGCGAACAGCCTTTCCGTTGCGCTGAGTGCGGCCAGAGCTTCCGGCAGCGCTCCAATCT
GCTGCAGCACCAGCGCATCCACGGCGATCCCCCGGGCCCTGGCGCTAAGCCCCCGGCCCCTCCTGGTGCG
CCCGAGCCTCCCGGCCCCTTTCCGTGCAGCGAGTGCCGCGAGAGCTTCGCGCGGCGCGCCGTGCTGCTGG
AGCACCAGGCGGTACACACGGGCGACAAGTCCTTTGGCTGCGTCGAGTGCGGCGAGCGCTTCGGCCGCCG
CTCAGTGCTGCTGCAGCACCGGCGCGTGCACAGTGGCGAGCGGCCCTTCGCCTGTGCCGAGTGCGGCCAG
AGCTTCCGGCAGCGCTCCAACCTGACGCAGCACCGGCGCATCCACACCGGGGAGCGGCCCTTCGCCTGCG
CCGAGTGTGGCAAGGCCTTCCGCCAGCGGCCTACGCTCACGCAGCATCTCCGCGTACACACGGGCGAGAA
ACCCTTTGCCTGCCCCGAGTGTGGCCAGCGCTTCAGCCAGCGCCTCAAGCTCACGCGTCATCAGAGGACA
CACACCGGCGAAAAGCCCTACCACTGCGGTGAGTGCGGCCTGGGCTTCACGCAGGTCTCGCGGCTCACCG
AGCACCAGCGCATCCACACGGGCGAACGGCCCTTCGCCTGCCCCGAGTGCGGCCAGAGCTTTCGGCAGCA
CGCCAACCTCACCCAGCACCGGCGCATCCACACGGGTGAACGGCCCTACGCATGCCCTGAGTGTGGCAAG
GCCTTCCGCCAGCGGCCCACGCTCACGCAGCATCTGCGCACCCACCGACGAGAGAAGCCCTTCGCCTGCC
AGGACTGTGGCCGCCGCTTCCACCAGAGCACCAAGCTCATTCAGCACCAGCGCGTCCACAGCGCCGAGTA
CCCAACTTTCTTGTACAAAGTGGTTGATATCGGTAAGCCTATCCCTAACCCTCTCCTCGGTCTCGATTCT
ACGTAGTAATGAACTAGTCCGTAACTTGAAAGTATTTCGATTTCTTGGCTTTATATATCTTGTGGAAAGG
ACGAGTTCGAAACTAATAGTCGCCCTTT
