>Addgene plasmid #144593 | TFORF3117 | depositor partial sequence | sequence record 285895 | Barcode
GTTCGAAACTAATAGTCGCCCTTT
